Addgene plasmid #81909: pDONR223_ASCL4_WT
Purpose: Gateway Donor vector containing ASCL4 , part of the Target Accelerator Plasmid Collection.
Depositing lab: Jesse Boehm & William Hahn & David Root. Depositing organization: Broad Institute. Publication: Systematic Functional Interrogation of Rare Cancer Variants Identifies Oncogenic Alleles. Kim E, Ilic N, Shrestha Y, Zou L, Kamburov A, Zhu C, Yang X, Lubonja R, Tran N, Nguyen C, Lawrence MS, Piccioni F, Bagul M, Doench JG, Chouinard CR, Wu X, Hogstrom L, Natoli T, Tamayo P, Horn H, Corsello SM, Lage K, Root DE, Subramanian A, Golub TR, Getz G, Boehm JS, Hahn WC. Cancer Discov. 2016 Jul;6(7):714-26. doi: 10.1158/2159-8290.CD-16-0160. Epub 2016 May 4. PubMed 27147599.
Backbone
  Vector backbone: pDONR223
  Backbone manufacturer: Invitrogen
  Backbone size w/o insert (bp): 2790
  Vector type: Gateway Entry vector
Growth in bacteria
  Bacterial resistance: Spectinomycin, 50 μg/mL
  Growth temperature: 37°C
  Growth strain: DH5alpha
  Copy number: High Copy
Gene/Insert
  Gene/Insert name: ASCL4 (alt name: NM_203436.2)
  Species: H. sapiens (human)
  Mutation: WT
  Entrez Gene: ASCL4 (a.k.a. HASH4, bHLHa44)
  Promoter: None
  Cloning method: Gateway Cloning
  Sequencing primers: 5′ M13pUC-fwd; 3′ M13-Rev
Terms and licenses: Academic/Nonprofit Terms; Industry Terms: Not Available to Industry
Depositor comments: Closed state: stop codon immediately follows insert
How to cite: pDONR223_ASCL4_WT was a gift from Jesse Boehm & William Hahn & David Root (Addgene plasmid # 81909 ; http://n2t.net/addgene:81909 ; RRID:Addgene_81909)
