[The description below was written by a language model from this plasmid's Addgene catalogue record and pLannotate feature annotations shown in this document.]
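Description:
pDONR223_ASCL4_WT is a Gateway entry clone built on the Invitrogen pDONR223 backbone and carrying the wild-type human ASCL4 open reading frame (also known as HASH4 or bHLHa44), a basic helix-loop-helix family member annotated as a possible transcriptional regulator involved in skin development. The sequenced plasmid is about 3.3 kb. It replicates in E. coli from a high-copy ColE1/pUC-type origin and is selected with spectinomycin through the aadA (SmR) aminoglycoside adenylyltransferase gene. That gene sits downstream of a fragment of the class 1 integron Pc promoter and a short remnant of a gentamicin resistance gene.

The ASCL4 coding sequence is flanked on both sides by attL recombination sites in opposing orientations. The automated annotation labels both as an attL3 variant, so the exact site identities are best taken from the backbone rather than from the feature table. These sites allow the ORF to be moved by LR Clonase recombination into any compatible Gateway destination vector. The insert has no promoter of its own, so the plasmid is a shuttle and archive clone rather than an expression construct. A T7 promoter lies just outside the downstream att site, pointing back toward the insert. The rrnB T1 and T2 terminators upstream insulate the cassette from read-through transcription, and the small lacI and lacZα fragments are backbone remnants. The clone is in the "closed" configuration, with a stop codon directly after the ORF, so it yields native or N-terminally tagged protein but cannot be fused to C-terminal tags in a destination vector. It belongs to the Target Accelerator Plasmid Collection, where it serves as the wild-type reference ORF for studies that functionally test cancer-associated gene variants.
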