Features (pLannotate 1.2.2; 12 found; start..end, strand, type, name):
    121..213     +  CDS            lacI (fragment): lac repressor; lacI; The lac repressor binds to the lac operator to inhibit transcription in E. coli. This inhibition can be relieved by adding lactose or isopropyl-β-D-thiogalactopyranoside (IPTG).
    268..295     -  terminator     rrnB T2 terminator: transcription terminator T2 from the E. coli rrnB gene
    427..470     +  terminator     rrnB T1 terminator: Escherichia coli rrnB; transcription terminator T1 from the E. coli rrnB gene
    517..553     -  CDS            lacZα (fragment): LacZα fragment of β-galactosidase; lacZ fragment
    570..665     +  protein_bind   attL3: mutant version of attL; recombination site for the Gateway® LR reaction LR Clonase™
    674..1189    +  CDS            ASCL4: ASCL4_HUMAN - Also known as BHLHA44, HASH4. Experimental evidence at protein level: Swiss-Prot protein existence level 1. Could be a transcriptional regulator involved in skin development. From Homo sapiens (Human).
   1197..1292    -  protein_bind   attL3: mutant version of attL; recombination site for the Gateway® LR reaction LR Clonase™
   1311..1329    -  promoter       T7 promoter: promoter for bacteriophage T7 RNA polymerase
   1519..1542    +  promoter       Pc promoter (fragment): intI1 (promoter lies within the coding sequence); class 1 integron promoter
   1718..1774    +  CDS            GmR (fragment): gentamycin acetyltransferase; aacC1; confers resistance to gentamycin
   1781..2572    +  CDS            SmR: aminoglycoside adenylyltransferase (Murphy, 1985); aadA; confers resistance to spectinomycin and streptomycin
   2665..3253    +  rep_origin     ori: high-copy-number ColE1/pMB1/pBR322/pUC origin of replication
>Addgene plasmid #81909 | pDONR223_ASCL4_WT | addgene full sequence | sequence record 169313 | Addgene NGS Result
CTTTCCTGCGTTATCCCCTGATTCTGTGGATAACCGTATTACCGCCTTTGAGTGAGCTGATACCGCTCGC
CGCAGCCGAACGACCGAGCGCAGCGAGTCAGTGAGCGAGGAAGCGGAAGAGCGCCCAATACGCAAACCGC
CTCTCCCCGCGCGTTGGCCGATTCATTAATGCAGCTGGCACGACAGGTTTCCCGACTGGAAAGCGGGCAG
TGAGCGCAACGCAATTAATACGCGTACCGCTAGCCAGGAAGAGTTTGTAGAAACGCAAAAAGGCCATCCG
TCAGGATGGCCTTCTGCTTAGTTTGATGCCTGGCAGTTTATGGCGGGCGTCCTGCCCGCCACCCTCCGGG
CCGTTGCTTCACAACGTTCAAATCCGCTCCCGGCGGATTTGTCCTACTCAGGAGAGCGTTCACCGACAAA
CAACAGATAAAACGAAAGGCCCAGTCTTCCGACTGAGCCTTTCGTTTTATTTGATGCCTGGCAGTTCCCT
ACTCTCGCGTTAACGCTAGCATGGATGTTTTCCCAGTCACGACGTTGTAAAACGACGGCCAGTCTTAAGC
TCGGGCCCCAAATAATGATTTTATTTTGACTGATAGTGACCTGTTCGTTGCAACAAATTGATGAGCAATG
CTTTTTTATAATGCCAACTTTGTACAAAAAAGTTGGCACCATGATGGAGACGCGTAAACCGGCGGAACGG
CTGGCCTTGCCATACTCGCTGCGCACCGCGCCCCTGGGCGTTCCGGGGACCCTGCCCGGACTCCCGCGGA
GGGACCCCCTCAGGGTCGCCCTGCGTCTGGACGCCGCGTGCTGGGAGTGGGCGCGCAGCGGCTGCGCACG
GGGATGGCAGTACTTGCCCGTGCCGCTGGACAGCGCCTTCGAGCCCGCCTTCCTCCGCAAGCGCAACGAG
CGCGAGCGGCAGCGGGTGCGCTGCGTGAACGAGGGCTATGCGCGCCTCCGAGACCACCTGCCCCGGGAGC
TGGCAGACAAGCGCCTCAGCAAAGTGGAGACGCTCCGCGCTGCCATCGACTACATCAAGCACCTGCAGGA
GCTGCTGGAGCGCCAGGCCTGGGGGCTCGAGGGCGCGGCCGGCGCCGTCCCCCAGCGCAGGGCGGAATGC
AACAGCGACGGGGAGTCCAAGGCCTCTTCGGCGCCTTCGCCCAGCAGCGAGCCCGAGGAGGGGGGCAGCT
AGTTGCCAACTTTCTTGTACAAAGTTGGCATTATAAGAAAGCATTGCTTATCAATTTGTTGCAACGAACA
GGTCACTATCAGTCAAAATAAAATCATTATTTGCCATCCAGCTGATATCCCCTATAGTGAGTCGTATTAC
ATGGTCATAGCTGTTTCCTGGCAGCTCTGGCCCGTGTCTCAAAATCTCTGATGTTACATTGCACAAGATA
AAAATATATCATCATGCCTCCTCTAGACCAGCCAGGACAGAAATGCCTCGACTTCGCTGCTACCCAAGGT
TGCCGGGTGACGCACACCGTGGAAACGGATGAAGGCACGAACCCAGTGGACATAAGCCTGTTCGGTTCGT
AAGCTGTAATGCAAGTAGCGTATGCGCTCACGCAACTGGTCCAGAACCTTGACCGAACGCAGCGGTGGTA
ACGGCGCAGTGGCGGTTTTCATGGCTTGTTATGACTGTTTTTTTGGGGTACAGTCTATGCCTCGGGCATC
CAAGCAGCAAGCGCGTTACGCCGTGGGTCGATGTTTGATGTTATGGAGCAGCAACGATGTTACGCAGCAG
GGCAGTCGCCCTAAAACAAAGTTAAACATTATGAGGGAAGCGGTGATCGCCGAAGTATCGACTCAACTAT
CAGAGGTAGTTGGCGTCATCGAGCGCCATCTCGAACCGACGTTGCTGGCCGTACATTTGTACGGCTCCGC
AGTGGATGGCGGCCTGAAGCCACACAGTGATATTGATTTGCTGGTTACGGTGACCGTAAGGCTTGATGAA
ACAACGCGGCGAGCTTTGATCAACGACCTTTTGGAAACTTCGGCTTCCCCTGGAGAGAGCGAGATTCTCC
GCGCTGTAGAAGTCACCATTGTTGTGCACGACGACATCATTCCGTGGCGTTATCCAGCTAAGCGCGAACT
GCAATTTGGAGAATGGCAGCGCAATGACATTCTTGCAGGTATCTTCGAGCCAGCCACGATCGACATTGAT
CTGGCTATCTTGCTGACAAAAGCAAGAGAACATAGCGTTGCCTTGGTAGGTCCAGCGGCGGAGGAACTCT
TTGATCCGGTTCCTGAACAGGATCTATTTGAGGCGCTAAATGAAACCTTAACGCTATGGAACTCGCCGCC
CGACTGGGCTGGCGATGAGCGAAATGTAGTGCTTACGTTGTCCCGCATTTGGTACAGCGCAGTAACCGGC
AAAATCGCGCCGAAGGATGTCGCTGCCGACTGGGCAATGGAGCGCCTGCCGGCCCAGTATCAGCCCGTCA
TACTTGAAGCTAGACAGGCTTATCTTGGACAAGAAGAAGATCGCTTGGCCTCGCGCGCAGATCAGTTGGA
AGAATTTGTCCACTACGTGAAAGGCGAGATCACCAAGGTAGTCGGCAAATAACCCTCGAGCCACCCATGA
CCAAAATCCCTTAACGTGAGTTACGCGTCGTTCCACTGAGCGTCAGACCCCGTAGAAAAGATCAAAGGAT
CTTCTTGAGATCCTTTTTTTCTGCGCGTAATCTGCTGCTTGCAAACAAAAAAACCACCGCTACCAGCGGT
GGTTTGTTTGCCGGATCAAGAGCTACCAACTCTTTTTCCGAAGGTAACTGGCTTCAGCAGAGCGCAGATA
CCAAATACTGTTCTTCTAGTGTAGCCGTAGTTAGGCCACCACTTCAAGAACTCTGTAGCACCGCCTACAT
ACCTCGCTCTGCTAATCCTGTTACCAGTGGCTGCTGCCAGTGGCGATAAGTCGTGTCTTACCGGGTTGGA
CTCAAGACGATAGTTACCGGATAAGGCGCAGCGGTCGGGCTGAACGGGGGGTTCGTGCACACAGCCCAGC
TTGGAGCGAACGACCTACACCGAACTGAGATACCTACAGCGTGAGCTATGAGAAAGCGCCACGCTTCCCG
AAGGGAGAAAGGCGGACAGGTATCCGGTAAGCGGCAGGGTCGGAACAGGAGAGCGCACGAGGGAGCTTCC
AGGGGGAAACGCCTGGTATCTTTATAGTCCTGTCGGGTTTCGCCACCTCTGACTTGAGCGTCGATTTTTG
TGATGCTCGTCAGGGGGGCGGAGCCTATGGAAAAACGCCAGCAACGCGGCCTTTTTACGGTTCCTGGCCT
TTTGCTGGCCTTTTGCTCACATGTT
