>Addgene plasmid #81909 | pDONR223_ASCL4_WT | depositor partial sequence | sequence record 155228 | Insert sequence
ATGATGGAGACGCGTAAACCGGCGGAACGGCTGGCCTTGCCATACTCGCTGCGCACCGCGCCCCTGGGCG
TTCCGGGGACCCTGCCCGGACTCCCGCGGAGGGACCCCCTCAGGGTCGCCCTGCGTCTGGACGCCGCGTG
CTGGGAGTGGGCGCGCAGCGGCTGCGCACGGGGATGGCAGTACTTGCCCGTGCCGCTGGACAGCGCCTTC
GAGCCCGCCTTCCTCCGCAAGCGCAACGAGCGCGAGCGGCAGCGGGTGCGCTGCGTGAACGAGGGCTATG
CGCGCCTCCGAGACCACCTGCCCCGGGAGCTGGCAGACAAGCGCCTCAGCAAAGTGGAGACGCTCCGCGC
TGCCATCGACTACATCAAGCACCTGCAGGAGCTGCTGGAGCGCCAGGCCTGGGGGCTCGAGGGCGCGGCC
GGCGCCGTCCCCCAGCGCAGGGCGGAATGCAACAGCGACGGGGAGTCCAAGGCCTCTTCGGCGCCTTCGC
CCAGCAGCGAGCCCGAGGAGGGGGGCAGC
